Addgene plasmid #173295: RVD-pC8
Purpose: One-step assembly of custom RVD arrays to construct DdCBE, TALE, etc.
Depositing lab: Bin Shen. Depositing organization: Nanjing Medical University. Publication: Precision modeling of mitochondrial diseases in zebrafish via DdCBE-mediated mtDNA base editing. Guo J, Zhang X, Chen X, Sun H, Dai Y, Wang J, Qian X, Tan L, Lou X, Shen B. Cell Discov. 2021 Sep 3;7(1):78. doi: 10.1038/s41421-021-00307-9. PubMed 34480028.
Backbone
  Vector backbone: TetR T vector
  Vector type: Unspecified
Growth in bacteria
  Bacterial resistance: Tetracycline, 10 μg/mL
  Growth temperature: 37°C
  Growth strain: DH5alpha
  Copy number: High Copy
Gene/Insert
  Gene/Insert name: HD monomer RVD at Position8
  Species: Synthetic
  Mutation: no
  Cloning method: Restriction Enzyme; 5′ cloning site Unknown (unknown if destroyed)
Terms and licenses: Academic/Nonprofit Terms; Industry Terms: Not Available to Industry
Depositor comments: RVD is inserted into TA site of TetR T vector
How to cite: RVD-pC8 was a gift from Bin Shen (Addgene plasmid # 173295 ; http://n2t.net/addgene:173295 ; RRID:Addgene_173295)
