[The description below was written by a language model from this plasmid's Addgene catalogue record and pLannotate feature annotations shown in this document.]
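Description:
RVD-pC8 is a small (about 2.5 kb) bacterial module plasmid that belongs to a kit for one-step assembly of custom TALE repeat arrays, used for building DdCBE mitochondrial base editors, TALEs and related DNA-binding proteins. It carries a single synthetic TALE repeat monomer bearing the HD repeat-variable diresidue (RVD), which in the TALE code specifies recognition of cytosine. The monomer is formatted for position 8 of an array. According to the depositor, it was inserted at the TA cloning site of a tetracycline-resistant T vector. The record does not state the flanking restriction sites or overhangs that fix its position during assembly.

The plasmid is propagated in E. coli from a high-copy ColE1/pUC-type origin. Selection uses a tetracycline efflux gene (TcR) driven by its native tet promoter. Tetracycline selection on a module plasmid typically allows the donors to be counter-selected against a destination vector carrying a different marker, although the record does not spell this out. The automated annotation also finds a T7 promoter and short fragments of a kanamycin resistance gene and of an RSF origin. These look like non-functional remnants of vector construction rather than working elements. The RVD monomer itself is not picked up as a feature, and it presumably lies in the unannotated stretch near the T7 promoter.

There are no eukaryotic promoters or expression elements, so the plasmid serves purely as a cloning intermediate. It supplies one repeat unit to be combined with the monomers for other positions into a full array, which is then placed in a final expression backbone. The associated work applied this to DdCBE-mediated mtDNA editing to model mitochondrial diseases in zebrafish.
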