Features (pLannotate 1.2.2; 6 found; start..end, strand, type, name):
    629..668     -  rep_origin     RSF ori (fragment): Plasmids containing the RSF 1030 origin of replication can be propagated in E. coli cells that contain additional plasmids with compatible origins.
    684..712     +  promoter       tet promoter: E. coli promoter for tetracycline efflux protein gene
    760..1950    +  CDS            TcR: tetracycline efflux protein; tet; confers resistance to tetracycline
   2048..2122    +  CDS            KanR (fragment): aminoglycoside phosphotransferase; aphA-3; confers resistance to kanamycin
   2125..2143    -  promoter       T7 promoter: promoter for bacteriophage T7 RNA polymerase
   2467..557     +  rep_origin     ori (across the origin): high-copy-number ColE1/pMB1/pBR322/pUC origin of replication
>Addgene plasmid #173295 | RVD-pC8 | addgene full sequence | sequence record 354978 | Addgene NGS Result
GCTTGCAAACAAAAAAACCACCGCTACCAGCGGTGGTTTGTTTGCCGGATCAAGAGCTACCAACTCTTTT
TCCGAAGGTAACTGGCTTCAGCAGAGCGCAGATACCAAATACTGTTCTTCTAGTGTAGCCGTAGTTAGGC
CACCACTTCAAGAACTCTGTAGCACCGCCTACATACCTCGCTCTGCTAATCCTGTTACCAGTGGCTGCTG
CCAGTGGCGATAAGTCGTGTCTTACCGGGTTGGACTCAAGACGATAGTTACCGGATAAGGCGCAGCGGTC
GGGCTGAACGGGGGGTTCGTGCACACAGCCCAGCTTGGAGCGAACGACCTACACCGAACTGAGATACCTA
CAGCGTGAGCTATGAGAAAGCGCCACGCTTCCCGAAGGGAGAAAGGCGGACAGGTATCCGGTAAGCGGCA
GGGTCGGAACAGGAGAGCGCACGAGGGAGCTTCCAGGGGGAAACGCCTGGTATCTTTATAGTCCTGTCGG
GTTTCGCCACCTCTGACTTGAGCGTCGATTTTTGTGATGCTCGTCAGGGGGGCGGAGCCTATGGAAAAAC
GCCAGCAACGCGGCCTTTTTACGGTTCCTGGCCTTTTGCTGGCCTTTTGCTCACATGTTCTTTCCTGCGT
TATCCACAGAATCAGGGGATAACGCAGGAAAGAACATGAATTAATTCTCATGTTTGACAGCTTATCATCG
ATTAGCTTTAATGCGGTAGTTTATCACAGTTAAATTGCTAACGCAGTCAGGCACCGTGTATGAAATCTAA
CAATGCGCTCATCGTCATCCTCGGCACCGTCACCCTGGATGCTGTAGGCATAGGCTTGGTTATGCCGGTA
CTGCCGGGCCTCTTGCGGGATATCGTCCATTCCGACAGCATCGCCAGTCACTATGGCGTGCTGCTAGCGC
TATATGCGTTGATGCAATTTCTATGCGCACCCGTTCTCGGAGCACTGTCCGACCGCTTTGGCCGCCGCCC
AGTCCTGCTCGCTTCGCTACTTGGAGCCACTATCGACTACGCGATCATGGCGACCACACCCGTCCTGTGG
ATTCTCTACGCCGGACGCATCGTGGCCGGCATCACCGGCGCCACAGGTGCGGTTGCTGGCGCCTATATCG
CCGACATCACCGATGGGGAAGATCGGGCTCGCCACTTCGGGCTCATGAGCGCTTGTTTCGGCGTGGGTAT
GGTGGCAGGCCCCGTGGCCGGGGGACTGTTGGGCGCCATCTCCTTACATGCACCATTCCTTGCGGCGGCG
GTGCTCAACGGCCTCAACCTACTACTGGGCTGCTTCCTAATGCAGGAGTCGCATAAGGGAGAGCGCCGAC
CCATGCCCTTGAGAGCCTTCAACCCAGTCAGCTCCTTCCGGTGGGCGCGGGGCATGACTATCGTCGCCGC
ACTTATGACTGTCTTCTTTATCATGCAACTCGTAGGACAGGTGCCGGCAGCGCTCTGGGTCATTTTCGGC
GAGGACCGCTTTCGCTGGAGCGCGACGATGATCGGCCTGTCGCTTGCGGTATTCGGAATCTTGCACGCCC
TCGCTCAAGCCTTCGTCACTGGTCCCGCCACCAAACGTTTCGGCGAGAAGCAGGCCATTATCGCCGGCAT
GGCGGCCGACGCGCTGGGCTACGTCTTGCTGGCGTTCGCGACGCGAGGCTGGATGGCCTTCCCCATTATG
ATTCTTCTCGCTTCCGGCGGCATCGGGATGCCCGCGTTGCAGGCCATGCTGTCCAGGCAGGTAGATGACG
ACCATCAGGGACAGCTTCAAGGATCGCTCGCGGCTCTTACCAGCCTAACTTCGATCATTGGACCGCTGAT
CGTCACGGCGATTTATGCCGCCTCGGCGAGCACATGGAACGGGTTGGCATGGATTGTAGGCGCCGCCCTA
TACCTTGTCTGCCTCCCCGCGTTGCGTCGCGGTGCATGGAGCCGGGCCACCTCGACCTGAATGGAAGCCG
GCGGCACCTCGCTAACGGATTCACCACTCCAAGAATTGGAGCCAATCAATTCTTGCGGAGAACTGTGAAT
GCGCAAACCAACCCTTGATCGGGGAAGAACAGTATGTCGAGCTATTTTTTGACTTACTGGGGATCAAGCC
TGATTGGGAGAAAATAAAATATCCCCTATAGTGAGTCGTATTACATGGTCATAGCTGTTTCCTGGCAGCT
CTGGCCCGTGTCTCAAAATCTCTGATGTTACATTGCACAAGATAAAAATATATCATCATGCCTCCTCTAG
ACCAAAGCTGGTCTCAGGAAGCAATCGCTACAACTTGCGCTGGGGTTAGTCCGTGGGCTTGACAGAGAAC
TGGTAGAAGGCGTTGGACGGTTTCAAGAGCCTGTTTGCCACCGTCATGACTTCGAGACCATATCTGGTCG
AGCCACCCATGACCAAAATCCCTTAACGTGAGTTACGCGTCGTTCCACTGAGCGTCAGACCCCGTAGAAA
AGATCAAAGGATCTTCTTGAGATCCTTTTTTTCTGCGCGTAATCTGCT
