>Addgene plasmid #173295 | RVD-pC8 | depositor partial sequence | sequence record 336250 | RVD flanked by two Bsa I sites
GGTCTCGAAGTCATGACGGTGGCAAACAGGCTCTTGAAACCGTCCAACGCCTTCTACCAGTTCTCTGTCA
AGCCCACGGACTAACCCCAGCGCAAGTTGTAGCGATTGCTTCCTGAGACC
